Addgene plasmid #128400: pTrc99S-ssDsbA-PorA-4xDQNAT
Purpose: Periplasmic expression of N. meningitidis PorA with C terminal 4xDQNAT glycosylation sites in E. coli
Depositing lab: Michael Jewett. Depositing organization: Northwestern University. Publication: On-demand biomanufacturing of protective conjugate vaccines. Stark JC, Jaroentomeechai T, Moeller TD, Hershewe JM, Warfel KF, Moricz BS, Martini AM, Dubner RS, Hsu KJ, Stevenson TC, Jones BD, DeLisa MP, Jewett MC. Sci Adv. 2021 Feb 3;7(6). pii: 7/6/eabe9444. doi: 10.1126/sciadv.abe9444. Print 2021 Feb. PubMed 33536221.
Backbone
  Vector backbone: pTrc99S
  Backbone size w/o insert (bp): 4535
  Total vector size (bp): 5772
  Vector type: Bacterial Expression
Growth in bacteria
  Bacterial resistance: Spectinomycin and Streptomycin, 50 & 50 μg/mL
  Growth temperature: 37°C
  Growth strain: DH5alpha
  Copy number: Low Copy
Gene/Insert
  Gene/Insert name: N. meningitidis PorA
  Species: N. meningitidis
  Insert size (bp): 1308
  Promoter: trc
  Tag / fusion protein: 4xDQNAT glycosylation tag (C terminal on insert); 6xHis tag (C terminal on insert); DsbA signal sequence for periplasmic translocation (N terminal on backbone)
  Cloning method: Gibson Cloning
  Sequencing primers: 5′ GACAATTAATCATCCGGCTCG; 3′ GATTTAATCTGTATCAGG
Terms and licenses: Academic/Nonprofit Terms; Industry Terms: Not Available to Industry
How to cite: pTrc99S-ssDsbA-PorA-4xDQNAT was a gift from Michael Jewett (Addgene plasmid # 128400 ; http://n2t.net/addgene:128400 ; RRID:Addgene_128400)
