[The description below was written by a language model from this plasmid's Addgene catalogue record and pLannotate feature annotations shown in this document.]
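Description:
pTrc99S-ssDsbA-PorA-4xDQNAT is a bacterial expression plasmid for producing the Neisseria meningitidis outer membrane porin PorA in the periplasm of E. coli as a substrate for N-linked glycosylation. It is built on pTrc99S, a spectinomycin/streptomycin-resistant derivative of the pTrc99 family. The annotation shows an intact aadA (SmR) gene flanked by short remnants of β-lactamase, a gentamicin acetyltransferase and class 1 integron sequences, consistent with the original ampicillin marker having been replaced by an integron-derived cassette. Replication relies on a ColE1/pMB1-type origin with the pBR322 bom region and only a fragment of rop. The catalogue entry lists the plasmid as low copy, although the annotation tool labels this origin family generically as high copy.

The PorA coding sequence sits downstream of the trc promoter and a lac operator. A plasmid-borne lacI gene under the lacIq promoter keeps expression repressed until it is induced with IPTG. The rrnB 5S region and the T1 and T2 terminators close the transcription unit. According to the record, the backbone supplies an N-terminal DsbA signal sequence that directs translocation into the periplasm. The insert carries a C-terminal tag of four tandem DQNAT sequons followed by a 6xHis tag for detection or purification. These short fusion elements are not individually annotated in either feature table, but the unannotated space on either side of porA is compatible with them. DQNAT is an optimised acceptor motif for bacterial oligosaccharyltransferases such as PglB. The construct therefore serves as a candidate carrier protein for attaching polysaccharide antigens, in keeping with the associated work on biomanufacturing conjugate vaccines. The depositor and sequencing-derived records differ by a few bases in length but show the same architecture.
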