Features (pLannotate 1.2.2; 19 found; start..end, strand, type, name):
     17..605     +  rep_origin     ori: high-copy-number ColE1/pMB1/pBR322/pUC origin of replication
    791..931     -  misc_feature   bom: basis of mobility region from pBR322
   1033..1073    -  CDS            rop (fragment): Rop protein, which maintains plasmids at low copy number; rop
   1117..1194    +  promoter       lacIq promoter: lacI (mutant); In the lacIq allele, a single base change in the promoter boosts expression of the lacI gene about 10-fold.
   1195..2277    +  CDS            lacI: lac repressor; lacI; The lac repressor binds to the lac operator to inhibit transcription in E. coli. This inhibition can be relieved by adding lactose or isopropyl-β-D-thiogalactopyranoside (IPTG).
   2319..2336    +  promoter       tet promoter (fragment): E. coli promoter for tetracycline efflux protein gene
   2332..2433    -  CDS            yciV (fragment): RNAAM_ECOLI - Also known as trpH From Escherichia coli (strain K12).
   2509..2538    +  promoter       trc promoter: strong E. coli promoter; hybrid between the trp and lac UV5 promoters
   2546..2562    +  protein_bind   lac operator: The lac repressor binds to the lac operator to inhibit transcription in E. coli. This inhibition can be relieved by adding lactose or isopropyl-β-D-thiogalactopyranoside (IPTG). lac repressor encoded by lacI
   2604..3785    +  CDS            porA: OMPA_NEIMB - Experimental evidence at protein level: Swiss-Prot protein existence level 1. Serves as a slightly cation selective porin. Major antigen on the gonococcal cell surface and it may have pathogenic properties in addition to its porin activity. From Neisseria meningitidis serogroup B (strain MC58).
   3986..4101    +  ncRNA          5S rRNA: Accession: RF00001 - 5S ribosomal RNA
   4105..4191    +  terminator     rrnB T1 terminator: Escherichia coli rrnB; transcription terminator T1 from the E. coli rrnB gene
   4283..4310    +  terminator     rrnB T2 terminator: transcription terminator T2 from the E. coli rrnB gene
   4330..4421    +  promoter       AmpR promoter: bla
   4422..4449    +  CDS            AmpR (fragment): β-lactamase; bla; confers resistance to ampicillin, carbenicillin, and related antibiotics
   4461..4601    -  CDS            int (fragment): INT2_ECOLX - Protein inferred from homology: Swiss-Prot protein existence level 3. Putative integrase believed to be involved in the insertion of antibiotic resistance genes into plasmids and transposons. From Escherichia coli.
   4691..4747    +  CDS            GmR (fragment): gentamycin acetyltransferase; aacC1; confers resistance to gentamycin
   4754..5545    +  CDS            SmR: aminoglycoside adenylyltransferase (Murphy, 1985); aadA; confers resistance to spectinomycin and streptomycin
   5583..5617    +  CDS            bla(M) (fragment): β-lactamase lacking the signal sequence; bla(M); allows cytosolic expression of β-lactamase
>Addgene plasmid #128400 | pTrc99S-ssDsbA-PorA-4xDQNAT | depositor full sequence | sequence record 252694 | pTrc99S-ssDsbA-PorA-4xDQNAT sequence 5772 bps
AGATCAAAGGATCTTCTTGAGATCCTTTTTTTCTGCGCGTAATCTGCTGCTTGCAAACAAAAAAACCACC
GCTACCAGCGGTGGTTTGTTTGCCGGATCAAGAGCTACCAACTCTTTTTCCGAAGGTAACTGGCTTCAGC
AGAGCGCAGATACCAAATACTGTCCTTCTAGTGTAGCCGTAGTTAGGCCACCACTTCAAGAACTCTGTAG
CACCGCCTACATACCTCGCTCTGCTAATCCTGTTACCAGTGGCTGCTGCCAGTGGCGATAAGTCGTGTCT
TACCGGGTTGGACTCAAGACGATAGTTACCGGATAAGGCGCAGCGGTCGGGCTGAACGGGGGGTTCGTGC
ACACAGCCCAGCTTGGAGCGAACGACCTACACCGAACTGAGATACCTACAGCGTGAGCTATGAGAAAGCG
CCACGCTTCCCGAAGGGAGAAAGGCGGACAGGTATCCGGTAAGCGGCAGGGTCGGAACAGGAGAGCGCAC
GAGGGAGCTTCCAGGGGGAAACGCCTGGTATCTTTATAGTCCTGTCGGGTTTCGCCACCTCTGACTTGAG
CGTCGATTTTTGTGATGCTCGTCAGGGGGGCGGAGCCTATGGAAAAACGCCAGCAACGCGGCCTTTTTAC
GGTTCCTGGCCTTTTGCTGGCCTTTTGCTCACATGTTCTTTCCTGCGTTATCCCCTGATTCTGTGGATAA
CCGTATTACCGCCTTTGAGTGAGCTGATACCGCTCGCCGCAGCCGAACGACCGAGCGCAGCGAGTCAGTG
AGCGAGGAAGCGGAAGAGCGCCTGATGCGGTATTTTCTCCTTACGCATCTGTGCGGTATTTCACACCGCA
TATGGTGCACTCTCAGTACAATCTGCTCTGATGCCGCATAGTTAAGCCAGTATACACTCCGCTATCGCTA
CGTGACTGGGTCATGGCTGCGCCCCGACACCCGCCAACACCCGCTGACGCGCCCTGACGGGCTTGTCTGC
TCCCGGCATCCGCTTACAGACAAGCTGTGACCGTCTCCGGGAGCTGCATGTGTCAGAGGTTTTCACCGTC
ATCACCGAAACGCGCGAGGCAGCAGATCAATTCGCGCGCGAAGGCGAAGCGGCATGCATTTACGTTGACA
CCATCGAATGGTGCAAAACCTTTCGCGGTATGGCATGATAGCGCCCGGAAGAGAGTCAATTCAGGGTGGT
GAATGTGAAACCAGTAACGTTATACGATGTCGCAGAGTATGCCGGTGTCTCTTATCAGACCGTTTCCCGC
GTGGTGAACCAGGCCAGCCACGTTTCTGCGAAAACGCGGGAAAAAGTGGAAGCGGCGATGGCGGAGCTGA
ATTACATTCCCAACCGCGTGGCACAACAACTGGCGGGCAAACAGTCGTTGCTGATTGGCGTTGCCACCTC
CAGTCTGGCCCTGCACGCGCCGTCGCAAATTGTCGCGGCGATTAAATCTCGCGCCGATCAACTGGGTGCC
AGCGTGGTGGTGTCGATGGTAGAACGAAGCGGCGTCGAAGCCTGTAAAGCGGCGGTGCACAATCTTCTCG
CGCAACGCGTCAGTGGGCTGATCATTAACTATCCGCTGGATGACCAGGATGCCATTGCTGTGGAAGCTGC
CTGCACTAATGTTCCGGCGTTATTTCTTGATGTCTCTGACCAGACACCCATCAACAGTATTATTTTCTCC
CATGAAGACGGTACGCGACTGGGCGTGGAGCATCTGGTCGCATTGGGTCACCAGCAAATCGCGCTGTTAG
CGGGCCCATTAAGTTCTGTCTCGGCGCGTCTGCGTCTGGCTGGCTGGCATAAATATCTCACTCGCAATCA
AATTCAGCCGATAGCGGAACGGGAAGGCGACTGGAGTGCCATGTCCGGTTTTCAACAAACCATGCAAATG
CTGAATGAGGGCATCGTTCCCACTGCGATGCTGGTTGCCAACGATCAGATGGCGCTGGGCGCAATGCGCG
CCATTACCGAGTCCGGGCTGCGCGTTGGTGCGGATATCTCGGTAGTGGGATACGACGATACCGAAGACAG
CTCATGTTATATCCCGCCGTCAACCACCATCAAACAGGATTTTCGCCTGCTGGGGCAAACCAGCGTGGAC
CGCTTGCTGCAACTCTCTCAGGGCCAGGCGGTGAAGGGCAATCAGCTGTTGCCCGTCTCACTGGTGAAAA
GAAAAACCACCCTGGCGCCCAATACGCAAACCGCCTCTCCCCGCGCGTTGGCCGATTCATTAATGCAGCT
GGCACGACAGGTTTCCCGACTGGAAAGCGGGCAGTGAGCGCAACGCAATTAATGTGAGTTAGCGCGAATT
GATCTGGTTTGACAGCTTATCATCGACTGCACGGTGCACCAATGCTTCTGGCGTCAGGCAGCCATCGGAA
GCTGTGGTATGGCTGTGCAGGTCGTAAATCACTGCATAATTCGTGTCGCTCAAGGCGCACTCCCGTTCTG
GATAATGTTTTTTGCGCCGACATCATAACGGTTCTGGCAAATATTCTGAAATGAGCTGTTGACAATTAAT
CATCCGGCTCGTATAATGTGTGGAATTGTGAGCGGATAACAATTTCACACAGGAAACAGACCATGGGCAT
GAAAAAGATTTGGCTGGCGCTGGCTGGTTTAGTTTTAGCGTTTAGCGCATCGGCGTCTAGAGGCCGGCTC
GGCCTTGACGTCAGTTTGTATGGAGAGATTAAGGCAGGGGTTGAGGGGCGCAATTACCAACTTCAACTTA
CGGAAGCGCAGGCAGCTAATGGTGGGGCGAGTGGCCAGGTCAAAGTCACGAAGGTTACTAAGGCAAAGTC
CCGCATTCGTACGAAGATTTCCGACTTTGGCTCATTTATTGGTTTCAAGGGTTCCGAGGACTTAGGCGAT
GGCTTGAAAGCAGTTTGGCAGCTTGAGCAAGATGTGAGTGTGGCGGGAGGGGGCGCTACCCAGTGGGGTA
ACCGTGAGTCTTTTATCGGGTTAGCAGGCGAGTTCGGAACTTTACGTGCCGGGCGCGTAGCAAACCAGTT
TGACGATGCCTCCCAGGCCATCGACCCCTGGGATTCTAATAATGACGTAGCAAGCCAACTGGGAATTTTT
AAGCGCCACGATGATATGCCTGTCTCCGTTCGTTACGACAGTCCGGAGTTTAGCGGGTTCTCGGGATCTG
TGCAATTCGTTCCGATCCAAAACAGTAAATCTGCCTATACACCGGCATACTATACAAAAAACACAAATAA
TAACTTGACCTTAGTACCAGCCGTGGTTGGAAAGCCAGGTTCTGATGTATATTATGCGGGACTGAACTAC
AAAAACGGAGGGTTCGCCGGTAACTATGCGTTTAAGTACGCCCGCCACGCTAACGTCGGCCGTAACGCCT
TTGAACTGTTCTTGATTGGGAGCGGATCGGATCAAGCGAAAGGAACAGACCCCCTGAAAAACCATCAAGT
CCACCGTTTGACCGGAGGATATGAGGAGGGGGGTTTGAACTTGGCATTAGCCGCGCAGTTGGACTTATCG
GAAAACGGCGACAAAACTAAGAATTCCACTACTGAAATCGCAGCTACTGCGAGCTATCGTTTTGGGAATG
CAGTGCCTCGTATTTCATACGCTCACGGCTTCGATTTCATTGAGCGCGGCAAAAAGGGAGAAAATACGTC
CTACGACCAAATTATCGCCGGTGTAGATTATGACTTCTCTAAGCGTACTAGCGCAATCGTGAGCGGCGCT
TGGTTGAAGCGCAATACGGGTATCGGGAATTATACCCAAATCAATGCCGCATCTGTCGGCTTGCGTCACA
AATTTCTCGAGGATCAGAACGCGACCGGCGGTGACCAAAATGCCACAGGTGGCGATCAAAACGCCACCGG
CGGTGACCAGAATGCGACAGTCGACCATCACCATCATCACCATTAAAAGCTTGGCTGTTTTGGCGGATGA
GAGAAGATTTTCAGCCTGATACAGATTAAATCAGAACGCAGAAGCGGTCTGATAAAACAGAATTTGCCTG
GCGGCAGTAGCGCGGTGGTCCCACCTGACCCCATGCCGAACTCAGAAGTGAAACGCCGTAGCGCCGATGG
TAGTGTGGGGTCTCCCCATGCGAGAGTAGGGAACTGCCAGGCATCAAATAAAACGAAAGGCTCAGTCGAA
AGACTGGGCCTTTCGTTTTATCTGTTGTTTGTCGGTGAACGCTCTCCTGAGTAGGACAAATCCGCCGGGA
GCGGATTTGAACGTTGCGAAGCAACGGCCCGGAGGGTGGCGGGCAGGACGCCCGCCATAAACTGCCAGGC
ATCAAATTAAGCAGAAGGCCATCCTGACGGATGGCCTTTTTGCGTTTCTACAAACTCTTTTTGTTTATTT
TTCTAAATACATTCAAATATGTATCCGCTCATGAGACAATAACCCTGATAAATGCTTCAATAATATTGAA
AAAGGAAGAGTATGAGTATTCAACATTTCCGTGTCGCCCGACGTCGATATCCGGATGAAGGCACGAACCC
AGTGGACATAAGCCTCGTTCGGTTCGTAAGCTGTAATGCAAGTAGCGTAACTGCCGTCACGCAACTGGTC
CACAACCTTGACCGAACGCAGCGGTGGTAACGGCGCAGTGGCGGTTTTCATGGCTTCTTGTTATGACATG
TTTTTTTGGGGTACAGTCTATGCCTCGGGCATCCAAGCAGCAAGCGCGTTACGCCGTGGGTCGATGTTTG
ATGTTATGGAGCAGCAACGATGTTACGCAGCAGGGCAGTCGCCCTAAAACAAAGTTAAACATCATGAGGG
AAGCGGTGATCGCCGAAGTATCGACTCAACTATCAGAGGTAGTTGGCGTCATCGAGCGCCATCTCGAACC
GACGTTGCTGGCCGTACATTTGTACGGCTCCGCAGTGGATGGCGGCCTGAAGCCACACAGTGATATTGAT
TTGCTGGTTACGGTGACCGTAAGGCTTGATGAAACAACGCGGCGAGCTTTGATCAACGACCTTTTGGAAA
CTTCGGCTTCCCCTGGAGAGAGCGAGATTCTCCGCGCTGTAGAAGTCACCATTGTTGTGCACGACGACAT
CATTCCGTGGCGTTATCCAGCTAAGCGCGAACTGCAATTTGGAGAATGGCAGCGCAATGACATTCTTGCA
GGTATCTTCGAGCCAGCCACGTACGACATTGATCTGGCTATCTTGCTGACAAAAGCAAGAGAACATAGCG
TTGCCTTGGTAGGTCCAGCGGCGGAGGAACTCTTTGATCCGGTTCCTGAACAGGATCTATTTGAGGCGCT
AAATGAAACCTTAACGCTATGGAACTCGCCGCCCGACTGGGCTGGCGATGAGCGAAATGTAGTGCTTACG
TTGTCCCGCATTTGGTACAGCGCAGTAACCGGCAAAATCGCGCCGAAGGATGTCGCTGCCGACTGGGCAA
TGGAGCGCCTGCCGGCCCAGTATCAGCCCGTCATACTTGAAGCTAGACAGGCTTATCTTGGACAAGAAGA
AGATCGCTTGGCCTCGCGCGCAGATCAGTTGGAAGAATTTGTCCACTACGTGAAAGGCGAGATCACCAAG
GTAGTCGGCAAATAATGTCTAACAATTCGTTCAAGCCGACGGATATCCTCGAGCTGAGATAGGTGCCTCA
CTGATTAAGCATTGGTAACTGTCAGACCAAGTTTACTCATATATACTTTAGATTGATTTAAAACTTCATT
TTTAATTTAAAAGGATCTAGGTGAAGATCCTTTTTGATAATCTCATGACCAAAATCCCTTAACGTGAGTT
TTCGTTCCACTGAGCGTCAGACCCCGTAGAAA
