Features (pLannotate 1.2.2; 19 found; start..end, strand, type, name):
    116..202     +  terminator     rrnB T1 terminator: Escherichia coli rrnB; transcription terminator T1 from the E. coli rrnB gene
    294..321     +  terminator     rrnB T2 terminator: transcription terminator T2 from the E. coli rrnB gene
    340..431     +  promoter       AmpR promoter: bla
    432..459     +  CDS            AmpR (fragment): β-lactamase; bla; confers resistance to ampicillin, carbenicillin, and related antibiotics
    495..518     +  promoter       Pc promoter (fragment): intI1 (promoter lies within the coding sequence); class 1 integron promoter
    694..750     +  CDS            GmR (fragment): gentamycin acetyltransferase; aacC1; confers resistance to gentamycin
    757..1548    +  CDS            SmR: aminoglycoside adenylyltransferase (Murphy, 1985); aadA; confers resistance to spectinomycin and streptomycin
   1586..1620    +  CDS            bla(M) (fragment): β-lactamase lacking the signal sequence; bla(M); allows cytosolic expression of β-lactamase
   1792..2380    +  rep_origin     ori: high-copy-number ColE1/pMB1/pBR322/pUC origin of replication
   2566..2706    -  misc_feature   bom: basis of mobility region from pBR322
   2808..2848    -  CDS            rop (fragment): Rop protein, which maintains plasmids at low copy number; rop
   2892..2969    +  promoter       lacIq promoter: lacI (mutant); In the lacIq allele, a single base change in the promoter boosts expression of the lacI gene about 10-fold.
   2970..4052    +  CDS            lacI: lac repressor; lacI; The lac repressor binds to the lac operator to inhibit transcription in E. coli. This inhibition can be relieved by adding lactose or isopropyl-β-D-thiogalactopyranoside (IPTG).
   4094..4111    +  promoter       tet promoter (fragment): E. coli promoter for tetracycline efflux protein gene
   4107..4208    -  CDS            yciV (fragment): RNAAM_ECOLI - Also known as trpH From Escherichia coli (strain K12).
   4284..4313    +  promoter       trc promoter: strong E. coli promoter; hybrid between the trp and lac UV5 promoters
   4321..4337    +  protein_bind   lac operator: The lac repressor binds to the lac operator to inhibit transcription in E. coli. This inhibition can be relieved by adding lactose or isopropyl-β-D-thiogalactopyranoside (IPTG). lac repressor encoded by lacI
   4379..5560    +  CDS            porA: OMPA_NEIMB - Experimental evidence at protein level: Swiss-Prot protein existence level 1. Serves as a slightly cation selective porin. Major antigen on the gonococcal cell surface and it may have pathogenic properties in addition to its porin activity. From Neisseria meningitidis serogroup B (strain MC58).
   5761..112     +  ncRNA          5S rRNA (across the origin): Accession: RF00001 - 5S ribosomal RNA
>Addgene plasmid #128400 | pTrc99S-ssDsbA-PorA-4xDQNAT | addgene full sequence | sequence record 263348 | Addgene NGS Result
GGCGGCAGTAGCGCGGTGGTCCCACCTGACCCCATGCCGAACTCAGAAGTGAAACGCCGTAGCGCCGATG
GTAGTGTGGGGTCTCCCCATGCGAGAGTAGGGAACTGCCAGGCATCAAATAAAACGAAAGGCTCAGTCGA
AAGACTGGGCCTTTCGTTTTATCTGTTGTTTGTCGGTGAACGCTCTCCTGAGTAGGACAAATCCGCCGGG
AGCGGATTTGAACGTTGCGAAGCAACGGCCCGGAGGGTGGCGGGCAGGACGCCCGCCATAAACTGCCAGG
CATCAAATTAAGCAGAAGGCCATCCTGACGGATGGCCTTTTTGCGTTTCTACAAACTCTTTTGTTTATTT
TTCTAAATACATTCAAATATGTATCCGCTCATGAGACAATAACCCTGATAAATGCTTCAATAATATTGAA
AAAGGAAGAGTATGAGTATTCAACATTTCCGTGTCGCCCGACGTCGATATCCGGATGAAGGCACGAACCC
AGTGGACATAAGCCTGTTCGGTTCGTAAGCTGTAATGCAAGTAGCGTATGCGCTCACGCAACTGGTCCAG
AACCTTGACCGAACGCAGCGGTGGTAACGGCGCAGTGGCGGTTTTCATGGCTTGTTATGACTGTTTTTTT
GGGGTACAGTCTATGCCTCGGGCATCCAAGCAGCAAGCGCGTTACGCCGTGGGTCGATGTTTGATGTTAT
GGAGCAGCAACGATGTTACGCAGCAGGGCAGTCGCCCTAAAACAAAGTTAAACATCATGAGGGAAGCGGT
GATCGCCGAAGTATCGACTCAACTATCAGAGGTAGTTGGCGTCATCGAGCGCCATCTCGAACCGACGTTG
CTGGCCGTACATTTGTACGGCTCCGCAGTGGATGGCGGCCTGAAGCCACACAGTGATATTGATTTGCTGG
TTACGGTGACCGTAAGGCTTGATGAAACAACGCGGCGAGCTTTGATCAACGACCTTTTGGAAACTTCGGC
TTCCCCTGGAGAGAGCGAGATTCTCCGCGCTGTAGAAGTCACCATTGTTGTGCACGACGACATCATTCCG
TGGCGTTATCCAGCTAAGCGCGAACTGCAATTTGGAGAATGGCAGCGCAATGACATTCTTGCAGGTATCT
TCGAGCCAGCCACGATCGACATTGATCTGGCTATCTTGCTGACAAAAGCAAGAGAACATAGCGTTGCCTT
GGTAGGTCCAGCGGCGGAGGAACTCTTTGATCCGGTTCCTGAACAGGATCTATTTGAGGCGCTAAATGAA
ACCTTAACGCTATGGAACTCGCCGCCCGACTGGGCTGGCGATGAGCGAAATGTAGTGCTTACGTTGTCCC
GCATTTGGTACAGCGCAGTAACCGGCAAAATCGCGCCGAAGGATGTCGCTGCCGACTGGGCAATGGAGCG
CCTGCCGGCCCAGTATCAGCCCGTCATACTTGAAGCTAGACAGGCTTATCTTGGACAAGAAGAAGATCGC
TTGGCCTCGCGCGCAGATCAGTTGGAAGAATTTGTCCACTACGTGAAAGGCGAGATCACCAAGGTAGTCG
GCAAATAATGTCTAACAATTCGTTCAAGCCGACGGATATCCTCGAGCTGAGATAGGTGCCTCACTGATTA
AGCATTGGTAACTGTCAGACCAAGTTTACTCATATATACTTTAGATTGATTTAAAACTTCATTTTTAATT
TAAAAGGATCTAGGTGAAGATCCTTTTTGATAATCTCATGACCAAAATCCCTTAACGTGAGTTTTCGTTC
CACTGAGCGTCAGACCCCGTAGAAAAGATCAAAGGATCTTCTTGAGATCCTTTTTTTCTGCGCGTAATCT
GCTGCTTGCAAACAAAAAAACCACCGCTACCAGCGGTGGTTTGTTTGCCGGATCAAGAGCTACCAACTCT
TTTTCCGAAGGTAACTGGCTTCAGCAGAGCGCAGATACCAAATACTGTCCTTCTAGTGTAGCCGTAGTTA
GGCCACCACTTCAAGAACTCTGTAGCACCGCCTACATACCTCGCTCTGCTAATCCTGTTACCAGTGGCTG
CTGCCAGTGGCGATAAGTCGTGTCTTACCGGGTTGGACTCAAGACGATAGTTACCGGATAAGGCGCAGCG
GTCGGGCTGAACGGGGGGTTCGTGCACACAGCCCAGCTTGGAGCGAACGACCTACACCGAACTGAGATAC
CTACAGCGTGAGCTATGAGAAAGCGCCACGCTTCCCGAAGGGAGAAAGGCGGACAGGTATCCGGTAAGCG
GCAGGGTCGGAACAGGAGAGCGCACGAGGGAGCTTCCAGGGGGAAACGCCTGGTATCTTTATAGTCCTGT
CGGGTTTCGCCACCTCTGACTTGAGCGTCGATTTTTGTGATGCTCGTCAGGGGGGCGGAGCCTATGGAAA
AACGCCAGCAACGCGGCCTTTTTACGGTTCCTGGCCTTTTGCTGGCCTTTTGCTCACATGTTCTTTCCTG
CGTTATCCCCTGATTCTGTGGATAACCGTATTACCGCCTTTGAGTGAGCTGATACCGCTCGCCGCAGCCG
AACGACCGAGCGCAGCGAGTCAGTGAGCGAGGAAGCGGAAGAGCGCCTGATGCGGTATTTTCTCCTTACG
CATCTGTGCGGTATTTCACACCGCATATGGTGCACTCTCAGTACAATCTGCTCTGATGCCGCATAGTTAA
GCCAGTATACACTCCGCTATCGCTACGTGACTGGGTCATGGCTGCGCCCCGACACCCGCCAACACCCGCT
GACTCGCCCTGACGGGCTTGTCTGCTCCCGGCATCCGCTTACAGACAAGCTGTGACCGTCTCCGGGAGCT
GCATGTGTCAGAGGTTTTCACCGTCATCACCGAAACGCGCGAGGCAGCAGATCAATTCGCGCGCGAAGGC
GAAGCGGCATGCATTTACGTTGACACCATCGAATGGTGCAAAACCTTTCGCGGTATGGCATGATAGCGCC
CGGAAGAGAGTCAATTCAGGGTGGTGAATGTGAAACCAGTAACGTTATACGATGTCGCAGAGTATGCCGG
TGTCTCTTATCAGACCGTTTCCCGCGTGGTGAACCAGGCCAGCCACGTTTCTGCGAAAACGCGGGAAAAA
GTGGAAGCGGCGATGGCGGAGCTGAATTACATTCCCAACCGCGTGGCACAACAACTGGCGGGCAAACAGT
CGTTGCTGATTGGCGTTGCCACCTCCAGTCTGGCCCTGCACGCGCCGTCGCAAATTGTCGCGGCGATTAA
ATCTCGCGCCGATCAACTGGGTGCCAGCGTGGTGGTGTCGATGGTAGAACGAAGCGGCGTCGAAGCCTGT
AAAGCGGCGGTGCACAATCTTCTCGCGCAACGCGTCAGTGGGCTGATCATTAACTATCCGCTGGATGACC
AGGATGCCATTGCTGTGGAAGCTGCCTGCACTAATGTTCCGGCGTTATTTCTTGATGTCTCTGACCAGAC
ACCCATCAACAGTATTATTTTCTCCCATGAAGACGGTACGCGACTGGGCGTGGAGCATCTGGTCGCATTG
GGTCACCAGCAAATCGCGCTGTTAGCGGGCCCATTAAGTTCTGTCTCGGCGCGTCTGCGTCTGGCTGGCT
GGCATAAATATCTCACTCGCAATCAAATTCAGCCGATAGCGGAACGGGAAGGCGACTGGAGTGCCATGTC
CGGTTTTCAACAAACCATGCAAATGCTGAATGAGGGCATCGTTCCCACTGCGATGCTGGTTGCCAACGAT
CAGATGGCGCTGGGCGCAATGCGCGCCATTACCGAGTCCGGGCTGCGCGTTGGTGCGGATATCTCGGTAG
TGGGATACGACGATACCGAAGACAGCTCATGTTATATCCCGCCGTTAACCACCATCAAACAGGATTTTCG
CCTGCTGGGGCAAACCAGCGTGGACCGCTTGCTGCAACTCTCTCAGGGCCAGGCGGTGAAGGGCAATCAG
CTGTTGCCCGTCTCACTGGTGAAAAGAAAAACCACCCTGGCGCCCAATACGCAAACCGCCTCTCCCCGCG
CGTTGGCCGATTCATTAATGCAGCTGGCACGACAGGTTTCCCGACTGGAAAGCGGGCAGTGAGCGCAACG
CAATTAATGTAAGTTAGCGCGAATTGATCTGGTTTGACAGCTTATCATCGACTGCACGGTGCACCAATGC
TTCTGGCGTCAGGCAGCCATCGGAAGCTGTGGTATGGCTGTGCAGGTCGTAAATCACTGCATAATTCGTG
TCGCTCAAGGCGCACTCCCGTTCTGGATAATGTTTTTTGCGCCGACATCATAACGGTTCTGGCAAATATT
CTGAAATGAGCTGTTGACAATTAATCATCCGGCTCGTATAATGTGTGGAATTGTGAGCGGATAACAATTT
CACACAGGAAACAGACCATGGGCATGAAAAAGATTTGGCTGGCGCTGGCTGGTTTAGTTTTAGCGTTTAG
CGCATCGGCGTCTAGAGGCCGGCTCGGCCTTGACGTCAGTTTGTATGGAGAGATTAAGGCAGGGGTTGAG
GGGCGCAATTACCAACTTCAACTTACGGAAGCGCAGGCAGCTAATGGTGGGGCGAGTGGCCAGGTCAAAG
TCACGAAGGTTACTAAGGCAAAGTCCCGCATTCGTACGAAGATTTCCGACTTTGGCTCATTTATTGGTTT
CAAGGGTTCCGAGGACTTAGGCGATGGCTTGAAAGCAGTTTGGCAGCTTGAGCAAGATGTGAGTGTGGCG
GGAGGGGGCGCTACCCAGTGGGGTAACCGTGAGTCTTTTATCGGGTTAGCAGGCGAGTTCGGAACTTTAC
GTGCCGGGCGCGTAGCAAACCAGTTTGACGATGCCTCCCAGGCCATCGACCCCTGGGATTCTAATAATGA
CGTAGCAAGCCAACTGGGAATTTTTAAGCGCCACGATGATATGCCTGTCTCCGTTCGTTACGACAGTCCG
GAGTTTAGCGGGTTCTCGGGATCTGTGCAATTCGTTCCGATCCAAAACAGTAAATCTGCCTATACACCGG
CATACTATACAAAAAACACAAATAATAACTTGACCTTAGTACCAGCCGTGGTTGGAAAGCCAGGTTCTGA
TGTATATTATGCGGGACTGAACTACAAAAACGGAGGGTTCGCCGGTAACTATGCGTTTAAGTACGCCCGC
CACGCTAACGTCGGCCGTAACGCCTTTGAACTGTTCTTGATTGGGAGCGGATCGGATCAAGCGAAAGGAA
CAGACCCCCTGAAAAACCATCAAGTCCACCGTTTGACCGGAGGATATGAGGAGGGGGGTTTGAACTTGGC
ATTAGCCGCGCAGTTGGACTTATCGGAAAACGGCGACAAAACTAAGAATTCCACTACTGAAATCGCAGCT
ACTGCGAGCTATCGTTTTGGGAATGCAGTGCCTCGTATTTCATACGCTCACGGCTTCGATTTCATTGAGC
GCGGCAAAAAGGGAGAAAATACGTCCTACGACCAAATTATCGCCGGTGTAGATTATGACTTCTCTAAGCG
TACTAGCGCAATCGTGAGCGGCGCTTGGTTGAAGCGCAATACGGGTATCGGGAATTATACCCAAATCAAT
GCCGCATCTGTCGGCTTGCGTCACAAATTTCTCGAGGATCAGAACGCGACCGGCGGTGACCAAAATGCCA
CAGGTGGCGATCAAAACGCCACCGGCGGTGACCAGAATGCGACAGTCGACCATCACCATCATCACCATTA
AAAGCTTGGCTGTTTTGGCGGATGAGAGAAGATTTTCAGCCTGATACAGATTAAATCAGAACGCAGAAGC
GGTCTGATAAAACAGAATTTGCCT
